>Addgene plasmid #147657 | pAc5.1B-EGFP-DmPAN3-L676EG683E_U | depositor full sequence | sequence record 290104 | Full Sequence
CTTCAAGGAATTAATTCTATATTCTAAAAACACAAATGATACTTCTAAAAAAAATCATGAATGGCATCAA
CTCTGAATCAAATCTTTGCAGATGCACCTACTTCTCATTTCCACTGTCACATCATTTTTCCAGATCTCGC
TGCCTGTTATGTGGCCCACAAACCAAGACACGTTTTATGGCCATTAAAGCTGGCTGATCGTCGCCAAACA
CCAAATACATATCAATATGTACATTCGAGAAAGAAGCGATCAAAGAAGCGTCTTCGGGCGAGTAGGAGAA
TGCGGAGGAGAAGGAGAACGAGCTGATCTAGTATCTCTCCACAATCCAATGCCAACTGACCAACTGGCCA
TATTCGGAGCAATTTGAAGCCAATTTCCATCGCCTGGCGATCGCTCCATTCTTGGCTATATGTTTTTCAC
CGTTCCCGGGGCCATTTTCAAAGACTCGTCGGTAAGATAAGATTGTGTCACTCGCTGTCTCTCTTCATTT
GTCGAAGAATGCTGAGGAATTTCGCGATGACGTCGGCGAGTATTTTGAAGAATGAGAATAATTTGTATTT
ATACGAAAATCAGTTAGTGGAATTTTCTACAAAAACATGTTATCTATAGATAATTTTGTTGCAAAATATG
TTGACTATGACAAAGATTGTATGTATATACCTTTAATGTATTCTCATTTTCTTATGTATTTATAATGGCA
ATGATGATACTGATGATATTTTAAGATGATGCCAGACCACAGGCTGATTTCTGCGTCTTTTGCCGAACGC
AGTGCATGTGCGGTTGTTGTTTTTTGGAATAGTTTCAATTTTCGGACTGTCCGCTTTGATTTCAGTTTCT
TGGCTTATTCAAAAAGCAAAGTAAAGCCAAAAAAGCGAGATGGCAATACCAAATGCGGCAAAACGGTAGT
GGAAGGAAAGGGGTGCGGGGCAGCGGAAGGAAGGGTGGGGCGGGGCGTGGCGGGGTCTGTGGCTGGGCGC
GACGTCACCGACGTTGGAGCCACTCCTTTGACCATGTGTGCGTGTGTGTATTATTCGTGTCTCGCCACTC
GCCGGTTGTTTTTTTCTTTTTATCTCGCTCTCTCTAGCGCCATCTCGTACGCATGCTCAACGCACCGCAT
GTTGCCGTGTCCTTTATGCGTCATTTTGGCTCGAAATAGGCAATTATTTAAACAAAGATTAGTCAACGAA
AACGCTAAAATAAATAAGTCTACAATATGGTTACTTATTGCCATGTGTGTGCAGCCAACGATAGCAACAA
AAGCAACAACACAGTGGCTTTCCCTCTTTCACTTTTTGTTTGCAAGCGCGTGCGAGCAAGACGGCACGAC
CGGCAAACGCAATTACGCTGACAAAGAGCAGACGAAGTTTTGGCCGAAAAACATCAAGGCGCCTGATACG
AATGCATTTGCAATAACAATTGCGATATTTAATATTGTTTATGAAGCTGTTTGACTTCAAAACACACAAA
AAAAAAAATAAAACAAATTATTTGAAAGAGAATTAGGAATCGGACAGCTTATCGTTACGGGCTAACAGCA
CACCGAGACGAAATAGCTTACCTGACGTCACAGCCTCTGGAAGAACTGCCGCCAAGCAGAGAGAGAGAGA
AAAAGAGGGAGAGCAGCTTAGACCGCATGTGCTTGTGTGTGAGGCGTCTCTCTCTTCGTCTCCTGTTTGC
GCAAACGCATAGACTGCACTGAGAAAATCGATTACCTATTTTTTATGAATGAATATTTGCACTATTACTA
TTCAAAACTATTAAGATAGCAATCACATTCAATAGCCAAATACTATACCACCTGAGCGATGCAACGAAAT
GATCAATTTGAGCAAAAATGCTGCATATTTAGGACGGCATCATTATAGAAATGCTTCTTGCTGTGTACTT
TTCTCTCGTCTGGCAGCTGTTTCGCCGTTATTGTTAAAACCGGCTTAAGTTAGGTGTGTTTTCTACGACT
AGTGATGCCCCTACTAGAAGATGTGTGTTGCACAAATGTCCCTGAATAACCAATTTGAAGTGCAGATAGC
AGTAAACGTAAGCTAATATGAATATTATTTAACTGTAATGTTTTAATATCGCTGGACATTACTAATAAAC
CCACTATAAACACATGTACATATGTATGTTTTGGCATACAATGAGTAGTTGGGGAAAAAATGTGTAAAAG
CACCGTGACCATCACAGCATAAAGATAACCAGCTGAAGTATCGAATATGAGTAACCCCCAAATTGAATCA
CATGCCGCAACTGATAGGACCCATGGAAGTACACTCTTCATGGCGATATACAAGACACACACAAGCACGA
ACACCCAGTTGCGGAGGAAATTCTCCGTAAATGAAAACCCAATCGGCGAACAATTCATACCCATATATGG
TAAAAGTTTTGAACGCGACTTGAGAGCGGAGAGCATTGCGGCTGATAAGGTTTTAGCGCTAAGCGGGCTT
TATAAAACGGGCTGCGGGACCAGTTTTCATATCACTACCGTTTGAGTTCTTGTGCTGTGTGGATACTCCT
CCCGACACAAAGCCGCTCCATCAGCCAGCAGTCGTCTAATCCAGAGACCCCGGATCGGGGTACCAACATG
GTGAGCAAGGGCGAGGAGCTGTTCACCGGGGTGGTGCCCATCCTGGTCGAGCTGGACGGCGACGTAAACG
GCCACAAGTTCAGCGTGTCCGGCGAGGGCGAGGGCGATGCCACCTACGGCAAGCTGACCCTGAAGTTCAT
CTGCACCACCGGCAAGCTGCCCGTGCCCTGGCCCACCCTCGTGACCACCCTGACCTACGGCGTGCAGTGC
TTCAGCCGCTACCCCGACCACATGAAGCAGCACGACTTCTTCAAGTCCGCCATGCCCGAAGGCTACGTCC
AGGAGCGCACCATCTTCTTCAAGGACGACGGCAACTACAAGACCCGCGCCGAGGTGAAGTTCGAGGGCGA
CACCCTGGTGAACCGCATCGAGCTGAAGGGCATCGACTTCAAGGAGGACGGCAACATCCTGGGGCACAAG
CTGGAGTACAACTACAACAGCCACAACGTCTATATCATGGCCGACAAGCAGAAGAACGGCATCAAGGTGA
ACTTCAAGATCCGCCACAACATCGAGGACGGCAGCGTGCAGCTCGCCGACCACTACCAGCAGAACACCCC
CATCGGCGACGGCCCCGTGCTGCTGCCCGACAACCACTACCTGAGCACCCAGTCCGCCCTGAGCAAAGAC
CCCAACGAGAAGCGCGATCACATGGTCCTGCTGGAGTTCGTGACCGCCGCCGGGATCACTCTCGGCATGG
ACGAGCTGTACAAGCCAAGCTTGAATTCTATGTGCTCGACTTATGGACTCTTATCTTTTGAGTTTTCAGA
TACGGCTGCTATGGATCCAATTTTCTTCTCGCCAACGAATGGAATACCGTCAGAGAGTAAACTCGCCACT
TATATGAATCGACAGAATGTCGCCACACCGAGCGGTTATGGGCTGAATAACGGGTTCTCACTACTTAATT
TGGATTCGCCCCTAAATAAAAAGTCCCAGGTCACGCCGCAGTCGCCCGAGTTCATTCCAACGCGCCTTGG
CTCGACGCCCAACTTCTATGCACCATATCACAACGCGCCCATGCAATTAAGTAATGGGCTCAATGGCGTC
AATGGGTTAACAGCCGCCGCAGCAGCAGCAGCAGCAGCCGCCGCCGCCGCCGCAGCAGCAGTTCCCTCCT
CCACGTCATCGGCGTCCTCCGCCTCGGTGACCATCAGCAAAACGGCCAACGGTGGCGCCTCCATGCTCGC
CCTGCAAAAGACCGCATCCATCGCCTCTGTAACCATCGCACAACAGCAGCCACAGCATCCACAGAAACAG
CAACAGCATCCGCCGTCGGTGGGCGGAGGAGCTGTGTCCGCCGCCTCCGCCCCCATTGCCATTAGTGGCG
CTCCACCGAATCCCGCCGCAGCTCCGTTCGTCAGCAGCATGTCCGCTCAGACGCCGCTCAAGGGGAGGGG
CGCCATGATGCGCCAGGAATCACCAACGGCAGCCATGATTTCGGGCGCAGGGCCAGGTGAGAAGTCGCCA
CCGCACGGGATGACGCCGCACGGAGCATCGCCCATACCATCAGCGCTGCCCACCAGCGTGCACCAGGAGA
ACGTAGGCGGCACCATATACTTCTATCCGACTGCCAACGCACAGAACAGCCAGCCCGTCGTCAATTCCAT
GGTGGTGGATGGAACGCATCCGGCTCTCCATGGCGTGAGTGCTGTGGCGCCGATGAGTGCGGGCGTTCCG
GCGGCCATGATGTACACGGGGCATGTGTATCCGGGACCGTCCTCCAACGTGGTCACCATGCAGCCAAAGA
CGCTGCTGGAGTCGGCCTTCTTTATGCCCGACGAGATGCGCGCCGAAGTCCTCGCCCGCAACGAGATCTC
TAACCTGATCATGGACGCAGCGGAGGCTGCGCAGCACGCTCTACCGCTGGAGGTGGAGAACTACCATGCC
CTGTATCCACTGGAACCGCCGGCGCAGCCGTTGCACGCCAAGCTCACGTTCCCCGCCACCACTTATAGGG
CCACGCACAACACGACGGGCTACAAGTACTGCCTGCGAAGAATACATGGTTTCCGCCTGCAGTCGACCAA
GTGCATGACGCTGGTGGAGATGTGGAAGAAGCTGCAGCACACGAATGTGGTACAACTGCGTGAGGTGTTC
ACGACGAAAGCATTTGGTGATAACTCTTTAGTATTAGTGTACGACTATCATCCCGGCTCACAAACATTAC
TGGCCAAATACTTCACTCCGGCGCCAGAGACCAACGGGTACACTGATCCATTCCAAGGCGAGGCCCGCCC
CTTCAGTCATAAGAGTAACATGCAGCGAACGAGCAATGGACCGCTGCTACCGGAGGCCACCATCTGGTCG
ATCATCATGCAGCTGACCGCCGGCTTAAAAGCCATCCACCATGCCGGTCTTGCCTGCAAGGTTCTGGATC
CCACAAAGATTATAGTGACGGGCAAGCGTGTACGGTTTAGCTCATGCTGCATTTCGGATATAACGCAATT
CGATCCGAATGCATCCAATCCCTTGGCGCTGGTTAATATGCATCAGCAGGACGATCTGACCGCTTTGGGT
CGCTTAGTATTAGCTTTGGCCTGCCGCTGTCTTCAATCCGTGCAACGCGACAATGTCCAGTCCAGCATCG
ATATGGTCACGCGAAACTACTCCACCGATCTGCGAAACTTTATTGTTTACCTCTTCACCACCAATAATCG
TCGCTCCGTGACCGACCTGATGCCGATGATTGGTGCCCGCTTCTATACGCAACTGGATGCACTGCAGAGC
AAAATTGATATGCAGGAGGACGAGGAAGCCAAGGAGATGGAGAACGAGCGGTTATATCGCATTTTGGTCA
AACTTAATAGCATCAACGAGCGACCCGACTTTAATCTGGACTGCACTTGGTCTGAGACTGGTGATAGATA
CATGTTGAAATTATTCCGTGATTATTTGTTCCATTCCGTCACTGAGGATGGCCGGCCCTGGCTAGATCAC
GCACACATTGTACAATGCCTCAACAAGCTGGATGCTGGCTCCATAGAGCGCGTGCAACTGATGTCCCGCG
ACGAGCAATCGGTACTCATCGTCTCCTATGCTGAACTCAAGAATTGTCTGGAGAACGCCTTCTCCGAACT
GATGTCAAGTGCGGCCAACTGAGCGGCCGCTCGAGTCTAGAGGGCCCGCGGTTCGAAGGTAAGCCTATCC
CTAACCCTCTCCTCGGTCTCGATTCTACGCGTACCGGTCATCATCACCATCACCATTGAGTTTAAACCCG
CTGATCAGCCTCGACTGTGCCTTCTAAGGCCTGAGCTCGCTGATCAGCCTCGATCGAGGATCCAGACATG
ATAAGATACATTGATGAGTTTGGACAAACCACAACTAGAATGCAGTGAAAAAAATGCTTTATTTGTGAAA
TTTGTGATGCTATTGCTTTATTTGTAACCATTATAAGCTGCAATAAACAAGTTAACAACAACAATTGCAT
TCATTTTATGTTTCAGGTTCAGGGGGAGGTGTGGGAGGTTTTTTAAAGCAAGTAAAACCTCTACAAATGT
GGTATGGCTGATTATGATCAGTCGACCGATGCCCTTGAGAGCCTTCAACCCAGTCAGCTCCTTCCGGTGG
GCGCGGGGCATGACTATCGTCGCCGCACTTATGACTGTCTTCTTTATCATGCAACTCGTAGGACAGGTGC
CGGCAGCGCTCTGGGTCATTTTCGGCGAGGACCGCTTTCGCTGGAGCGCGACGATGATCGGCCTGTCGCT
TGCGGTATTCGGAATCTTGCACGCCCTCGCTCAAGCCTTCGTCACTGGTCCCGCCACCAAACGTTTCGGC
GAGAAGCAGGCCATTATCGCCGGCATGGCGGCCGACGCGCTGGGCTACGTCTTGCTGGCGTTCGCGACGC
GAGGCTGGATGGCCTTCCCCATTATGATTCTTCTCGCTTCCGGCGGCATCGGGATGCCCGCGTTGCAGGC
CATGCTGTCCAGGCAGGTAGATGACGACCATCAGGGACAGCTTCAAGGATCGCTCGCGGCTCTTACCAGC
CAGCAAAAGGCCAGGAACCGTAAAAAGGCCGCGTTGCTGGCGTTTTTCCATAGGCTCCGCCCCCCTGACG
AGCATCACAAAAATCGACGCTCAAGTCAGAGGTGGCGAAACCCGACAGGACTATAAAGATACCAGGCGTT
TCCCCCTGGAAGCTCCCTCGTGCGCTCTCCTGTTCCGACCCTGCCGCTTACCGGATACCTGTCCGCCTTT
CTCCCTTCGGGAAGCGTGGCGCTTTCTCAATGCTCACGCTGTAGGTATCTCAGTTCGGTGTAGGTCGTTC
GCTCCAAGCTGGGCTGTGTGCACGAACCCCCCGTTCAGCCCGACCGCTGCGCCTTATCCGGTAACTATCG
TCTTGAGTCCAACCCGGTAAGACACGACTTATCGCCACTGGCAGCAGCCACTGGTAACAGGATTAGCAGA
GCGAGGTATGTAGGCGGTGCTACAGAGTTCTTGAAGTGGTGGCCTAACTACGGCTACACTAGAAGGACAG
TATTTGGTATCTGCGCTCTGCTGAAGCCAGTTACCTTCGGAAAAAGAGTTGGTAGCTCTTGATCCGGCAA
ACAAACCACCGCTGGTAGCGGTGGTTTTTTTGTTTGCAAGCAGCAGATTACGCGCAGAAAAAAAGGATCT
CAAGAAGATCCTTTGATCTTTTCTACGGGGTCTGACGCTCAGTGGAACGAAAACTCACGTTAAGGGATTT
TGGTCATGAGATTATCAAAAAGGATCTTCACCTAGATCCTTTTAAATTAAAAATGAAGTTTTAAATCAAT
CTAAAGTATATATGAGTAAACTTGGTCTGACAGTTACCAATGCTTAATCAGTGAGGCACCTATCTCAGCG
ATCTGTCTATTTCGTTCATCCATAGTTGCCTGACTCCCCGTCGTGTAGATAACTACGATACGGGAGGGCT
TACCATCTGGCCCCAGTGCTGCAATGATACCGCGAGACCCACGCTCACCGGCTCCAGATTTATCAGCAAT
AAACCAGCCAGCCGGAAGGGCCGAGCGCAGAAGTGGTCCTGCAACTTTATCCGCCTCCATCCAGTCTATT
AATTGTTGCCGGGAAGCTAGAGTAAGTAGTTCGCCAGTTAATAGTTTGCGCAACGTTGTTGCCATTGCTG
CAGGCATCGTGGTGTCACGCTCGTCGTTTGGTATGGCTTCATTCAGCTCCGGTTCCCAACGATCAAGGCG
AGTTACATGATCCCCCATGTTGTGCAAAAAAGCGGTTAGCTCCTTCGGTCCTCCGATCGTTGTCAGAAGT
AAGTTGGCCGCAGTGTTATCACTCATGGTTATGGCAGCACTGCATAATTCTCTTACTGTCATGCCATCCG
TAAGATGCTTTTCTGTGACTGGTGAGTACTCAACCAAGTCATTCTGAGAATAGTGTATGCGGCGACCGAG
TTGCTCTTGCCCGGCGTCAACACGGGATAATACCGCGCCACATAGCAGAACTTTAAAAGTGCTCATCATT
GGAAAACGTTCTTCGGGGCGAAAACTCTCAAGGATCTTACCGCTGTTGAGATCCAGTTCGATGTAACCCA
CTCGTGCACCCAACTGATCTTCAGCATCTTTTACTTTCACCAGCGTTTCTGGGTGAGCAAAAACAGGAAG
GCAAAATGCCGCAAAAAAGGGAATAAGGGCGACACGGAAATGTTGAATACTCATACTCTTCCTTTTTCAA
TATTATTGAAGCATTTATCAGGGTTATTGTCTCATGAGCGGATACATATTTGAATGTATTTAGAAAAATA
AACAAATAGGGGTTCCGCGCACATTTCCCCGAAAAGTGCCACCTGACGTCTAAGAAACCATTATTATCAT
GACATTAACCTATAAAAATAGGCGTATCACGAGGCCCTTTCGT
Features (pLannotate 1.2.2; 10 found; start..end, strand, type, name):
     56..2568    +  promoter       Ac5 promoter: Drosophila melanogaster actin 5C promoter
   2588..3304    +  CDS            EGFP: EGFP is a basic (constitutively fluorescent) green fluorescent protein published in 1996, derived from Aequorea victoria. It is reported to be a rapidly-maturing weak dimer with moderate acid sensitivity.
   3320..5689    +  CDS            PAN3: PAN3_DROME - Experimental evidence at protein level: Swiss-Prot protein existence level 1. Regulatory subunit of the poly(A)-nuclease (PAN) deadenylation complex, one of two cytoplasmic mRNA deadenylases involved in general and miRNA-mediated mRNA turnover. PAN specifically shortens poly(A) tails of RNA and the activity is stimulated by poly(A)-binding protein (PABP). PAN deadenylation is followed by rapid degradation of the shortened mRNA tails by the CCR4-NOT complex. Deadenylated mRNAs are then degraded by two alternative mechanisms, namely exosome-mediated 3'-5' exonucleolytic degradation,
   5728..5769    +  CDS            V5 tag: epitope tag from simian virus 5
   5869..6003    -  polyA_signal   SV40 poly(A) signal: SV40 polyadenylation signal
   6026..6110    -  CDS            large T antigen (fragment): large T antigen from SV40 (simian virus 40)
   6111..6581    +  CDS            TcR (fragment): tetracycline efflux protein; tet; confers resistance to tetracycline
   6625..7213    -  rep_origin     ori: high-copy-number ColE1/pMB1/pBR322/pUC origin of replication
   7384..8244    -  CDS            AmpR: β-lactamase; bla; confers resistance to ampicillin, carbenicillin, and related antibiotics
   8245..8349    -  promoter       AmpR promoter: bla
