[The description below was written by a language model from this plasmid's Addgene catalogue record and pLannotate feature annotations shown in this document.]
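Description:
pAc5.1B-EGFP-DmPAN3-L676EG683E_U is an insect-cell expression plasmid of about 8.4 kb that produces an EGFP-tagged mutant of Drosophila melanogaster PAN3. The catalogue lists the backbone as unknown, although the name and annotated parts point to a pAc5.1-type vector. In bacteria it is maintained through a ColE1/pUC-type origin and selected with ampicillin via a β-lactamase gene under its own bla promoter. The record describes it as low copy, even though the origin is annotated as a high-copy type. Short fragments of a tetracycline resistance gene and of SV40 large T antigen are also annotated, and these appear to be non-functional backbone remnants.

Expression is driven by the Drosophila actin 5C (Ac5) promoter, a strong constitutive promoter used in fly cell lines. It is followed by the EGFP coding sequence and then the PAN3 open reading frame (CG11486), so the fluorescent protein sits at the N-terminus of the fusion. A V5 epitope sequence lies downstream of PAN3, but the record does not show whether it is read in frame or preceded by a stop codon. An SV40 polyadenylation signal follows the cassette, annotated on the opposite strand.

PAN3 is the regulatory subunit of the PAN2–PAN3 deadenylase complex, which shortens mRNA poly(A) tails in general and miRNA-mediated mRNA turnover. This insert carries two substitutions, L676E and G683E. The record does not state their effect, but the associated study concerns the PAN3 pseudokinase structure and its interactions with PAN2 and GW182 proteins. The construct therefore suits comparisons with wild-type PAN3 in localisation, pull-down or functional assays in insect cells.
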