Addgene plasmid #147657: pAc5.1B-EGFP-DmPAN3-L676EG683E_U
Purpose: Insect Expression of DmPAN3-L676EG683E
Depositing lab: Elisa Izaurralde. Depositing organization: Max Planck Institute for Developmental Biology. Publication: Structure of the PAN3 pseudokinase reveals the basis for interactions with the PAN2 deadenylase and the GW182 proteins. Christie M, Boland A, Huntzinger E, Weichenrieder O, Izaurralde E. Mol Cell. 2013 Aug 8;51(3):360-73. doi: 10.1016/j.molcel.2013.07.011. PubMed 23932717.
Backbone
  Vector backbone: Unknown
  Vector type: Insect Expression
Growth in bacteria
  Bacterial resistance: Ampicillin, 100 μg/mL
  Growth temperature: 37°C
  Growth strain: DH5alpha
  Copy number: Low Copy
Gene/Insert
  Gene/Insert name: DmPAN3-L676EG683E
  Species: D. melanogaster (fly)
  Entrez Gene: CG11486 (a.k.a. Dmel_CG11486, Dmel\CG11486, PAN3)
  Cloning method: Unknown
Terms and licenses: Academic/Nonprofit Terms; Industry Terms: Not Available to Industry
Depositor comments: ORF extracted from the NCBI: LD14901 Plasmids from this collection were made available to the research community and donated after the lab closed. Please note that the sequence provided by the depositing laboratory may be theoretical/predicted or based on Sanger sequencing results. There may be discrepancies between sequencing results obtained by Addgene and the depositor sequence. If an Addgene verified sequence is not available, please contact before placing your order to request that our lab fully sequence the plasmid.
How to cite: pAc5.1B-EGFP-DmPAN3-L676EG683E_U was a gift from Elisa Izaurralde (Addgene plasmid # 147657 ; http://n2t.net/addgene:147657 ; RRID:Addgene_147657)
